Addgene plasmid #68732: pVITRO1-SS-117
Purpose: ZF4-TF with mCherry marker
Depositing lab: James Collins. Depositing organization: Massachusetts Institute of Technology. Publication: DNA sense-and-respond protein modules for mammalian cells. Slomovic S, Collins JJ. Nat Methods. 2015 Sep 21. doi: 10.1038/nmeth.3585. PubMed 26389572.
Backbone
  Vector backbone: pVITRO1-NEO-MCS
  Backbone manufacturer: invivogen
  Backbone size w/o insert (bp): 6295
  Total vector size (bp): 7477
  Vector type: Mammalian Expression
  Selectable markers: Neomycin (select with G418)
Growth in bacteria
  Bacterial resistance: Kanamycin, 50 μg/mL
  Growth temperature: 37°C
  Growth strain: DH5alpha
  Copy number: High Copy
Gene/Insert 1
  Gene/Insert name: ZF4-VP64
  Species: Synthetic
  Insert size (bp): 486
  Tag / fusion protein: FLAG (N terminal on insert); NLS (N terminal on insert)
Gene/Insert 2
  Gene/Insert name: mCherry
  Species: Synthetic
  Insert size (bp): 708
Terms and licenses: Academic/Nonprofit Terms; Industry Terms: Not Available to Industry
How to cite: pVITRO1-SS-117 was a gift from James Collins (Addgene plasmid # 68732 ; http://n2t.net/addgene:68732 ; RRID:Addgene_68732)
