[The description below was written by a language model from this plasmid's Addgene catalogue record and pLannotate feature annotations shown in this document.]
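Description:
pVITRO1-SS-117 is a 7.5 kb mammalian expression plasmid built on the dual-cassette pVITRO1-NEO-MCS backbone, designed to co-express a synthetic zinc-finger transcription factor and a red fluorescent marker from a single vector. It replicates in E. coli at high copy from a ColE1/pUC-type origin. A single Tn5 NeoR/KanR gene serves for selection in both hosts, giving kanamycin resistance in bacteria and G418 resistance in mammalian cells. Short bacterial promoter elements annotated just upstream of this gene (tac fragment, T7) are consistent with its expression in E. coli.

The first cassette is driven by a mouse EF-1α promoter preceded by an SV40 enhancer fragment. It encodes ZF4-VP64, a synthetic zinc-finger DNA-binding domain with an N-terminal FLAG epitope and nuclear localization signal. This domain is fused to VP64, the tetrameric VP16 minimal activation domain, and the cassette ends with an SV40 polyadenylation signal. The zinc-finger array itself is not annotated in the feature table but would lie in the gap between the FLAG and VP64 features.

The second cassette begins with a CMV enhancer and a CMV promoter fragment, followed by an unannotated stretch of more than 1 kb that probably contains further promoter sequence the record does not identify. It then carries mCherry, followed by an FMDV IRES that links translation of the neomycin resistance gene to the same transcript, and ends with an EF-1α polyadenylation signal.

The plasmid thus supplies a constitutively expressed ZF4-based transcriptional activator, with mCherry marking transfected cells and G418 available for stable selection. The associated publication concerns DNA sense-and-respond protein modules for mammalian cells. The record does not state the DNA sequence that ZF4 recognizes or the reporter it is paired with.
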