Features (pLannotate 1.2.2; 15 found; start..end, strand, type, name):
     51..242     +  promoter       SV40 promoter (fragment): SV40 enhancer and early promoter
    429..1562    +  promoter       mEF-1α promoter (fragment): strong constitutive promoter for mouse elongation factor EF-1α
   1588..1608    +  CDS            FLAG (fragment): FLAG® epitope tag, followed by an enterokinase cleavage site
   1909..2058    +  CDS            VP64: tetrameric repeat of the minimal activation domain of herpes simplex virus VP16 (Beerli et al., 1998)
   2090..2211    -  polyA_signal   SV40 poly(A) signal: SV40 polyadenylation signal
   2234..2305    -  CDS            large T antigen (fragment): large T antigen from SV40 (simian virus 40)
   2399..2987    +  rep_origin     ori: high-copy-number ColE1/pMB1/pBR322/pUC origin of replication
   3067..3370    +  enhancer       CMV enhancer: human cytomegalovirus immediate early enhancer
   3372..3471    +  promoter       CMV promoter (fragment): human cytomegalovirus (CMV) immediate early promoter
   4803..5512    +  CDS            mCherry (fragment): monomeric derivative of DsRed fluorescent protein (Shaner et al., 2004) mammalian codon-optimized
   5520..5964    +  misc_feature   FMDV IRES: internal ribosome entry site (IRES) of the foot-and-mouth disease virus
   5997..6015    +  promoter       tac promoter (fragment): strong E. coli promoter; hybrid between the trp and lac UV5 promoters
   6035..6053    +  promoter       T7 promoter: promoter for bacteriophage T7 RNA polymerase
   6063..6857    +  CDS            NeoR/KanR: aminoglycoside phosphotransferase from Tn5; aph(3')-II (or nptII); confers resistance to neomycin, kanamycin, and G418 (Geneticin®)
   6904..7476    +  polyA_signal   EF-1α poly(A) signal: human EF-1α polyadenylation signal
>Addgene plasmid #68732 | pVITRO1-SS-117 | depositor full sequence | sequence record 120964 | pVITRO1-SS-117 sequence 7477 bps
CCTGCAGGGCCTGAAATAACCTCTGAAAGAGGAACTTGGTTAGGTACCTTCTGAGGCGGAAAGAACCAGC
TGTGGAATGTGTGTCAGTTAGGGTGTGGAAAGTCCCCAGGCTCCCCAGCAGGCAGAAGTATGCAAAGCAT
GCATCTCAATTAGTCAGCAACCAGGTGTGGAAAGTCCCCAGGCTCCCCAGCAGGCAGAAGTATGCAAAGC
ATGCATCTCAATTAGTCAGCAACCATAGTCCCACTAGTGGAGCCGAGAGTAATTCATACAAAAGGAGGGA
TCGCCTTCGCAAGGGGAGAGCCCAGGGACCGTCCCTAAATTCTCACAGACCCAAATCCCTGTAGCCGCCC
CACGACAGCGCGAGGAGCATGCGCTCAGGGCTGAGCGCGGGGAGAGCAGAGCACACAAGCTCATAGACCC
TGGTCGTGGGGGGGAGGACCGGGGAGCTGGCGCGGGGCAAACTGGGAAAGCGGTGTCGTGTGCTGGCTCC
GCCCTCTTCCCGAGGGTGGGGGAGAACGGTATATAAGTGCGGCAGTCGCCTTGGACGTTCTTTTTCGCAA
CGGGTTTGCCGTCAGAACGCAGGTGAGGGGCGGGTGTGGCTTCCGCGGGCCGCCGAGCTGGAGGTCCTGC
TCCGAGCGGGCCGGGCCCCGCTGTCGTCGGCGGGGATTAGCTGCGAGCATTCCCGCTTCGAGTTGCGGGC
GGCGCGGGAGGCAGAGTGCGAGGCCTAGCGGCAACCCCGTAGCCTCGCCTCGTGTCCGGCTTGAGGCCTA
GCGTGGTGTCCGCGCCGCCGCCGCGTGCTACTCCGGCCGCACTCTGGTCTTTTTTTTTTTTGTTGTTGTT
GCCCTGCTGCCTTCGATTGCCGTTCAGCAATAGGGGCTAACAAAGGGAGGGTGCGGGGCTTGCTCGCCCG
GAGCCCGGAGAGGTCATGGTTGGGGAGGAATGGAGGGACAGGAGTGGCGGCTGGGGCCCGCCCGCCTTCG
GAGCACATGTCCGACGCCACCTGGATGGGGCGAGGCCTGGGGTTTTTCCCGAAGCAACCAGGCTGGGGTT
AGCGTGCCGAGGCCATGTGGCCCCAGCACCCGGCACGATCTGGCTTGGCGGCGCCGCGTTGCCCTGCCTC
CCTAACTAGGGTGAGGCCATCCCGTCCGGCACCAGTTGCGTGCGTGGAAAGATGGCCGCTCCCGGGCCCT
GTTGCAAGGAGCTCAAAATGGAGGACGCGGCAGCCCGGTGGAGCGGGCGGGTGAGTCACCCACACAAAGG
AAGAGGGCCTGGTCCCTCACCGGCTGCTGCTTCCTGTGACCCCGTGGTCCTATCGGCCGCAATAGTCACC
TCGGGCTTTTGAGCACGGCTAGTCGCGGCGGGGGGAGGGGATGTAATGGCGTTGGAGTTTGTTCACATTT
GGTGGGTGGAGACTAGTCAGGCCAGCCTGGCGCTGGAAGTCATTTTTGGAATTTGTCCCCTTGAGTTTTG
AGCGGAGCTAATTCTCGGGCTTCTTAGCGGTTCAAAGGTATCTTTTAAACCCTTTTTTAGGTGTTGTGAA
AACCACCGCTAATTCAAAGCAACCGGTGATATCAAAGATCTATGGACTACAAGGACGACGATGACAAGCC
CAAGAAAAAGCGCAAGGTCTCTAGACCCGGGGAGCGCCCCTTCCAGTGTCGCATTTGCATGCGGAACTTT
TCGACTGCTGCTGTTTTGACTAGACATACCCGTACTCATACCGGTGAAAAACCGTTTCAGTGTCGGATCT
GTATGCGAAATTTCTCCGATAGAGCTAATTTGACTAGACATCTACGTACGCACACCGGCGAGAAGCCATT
CCAATGCCGAATATGCATGCGCAACTTCAGTAGAATTGATAAATTGGGTGATCACCTAAAAACCCACCTG
AGAGGATCCGGGCGCGCCGACGCGCTGGACGATTTCGATCTCGACATGCTGGGTTCTGATGCCCTCGATG
ACTTTGACCTGGATATGTTGGGAAGCGACGCATTGGATGACTTTGATCTGGACATGCTCGGCTCCGATGC
TCTGGACGATTTCGATCTCGATATGTTAATTAATTGTTAAGCTAGCTGGCCAGACATGATAAGATACATT
GATGAGTTTGGACAAACCACAACTAGAATGCAGTGAAAAAAATGCTTTATTTGTGAAATTTGTGATGCTA
TTGCTTTATTTGTAACCATTATAAGCTGCAATAAACAAGTTAACAACAACAATTGCATTCATTTTATGTT
TCAGGTTCAGGGGGAGGTGTGGGAGGTTTTTTAAAGCAAGTAAAACCTCTACAAATGTGGTATGGAAATG
TTAATTAACTAGCCATGACCAAAATCCCTTAACGTGAGTTTTCGTTCCACTGAGCGTCAGACCCCGTAGA
AAAGATCAAAGGATCTTCTTGAGATCCTTTTTTTCTGCGCGTAATCTGCTGCTTGCAAACAAAAAAACCA
CCGCTACCAGCGGTGGTTTGTTTGCCGGATCAAGAGCTACCAACTCTTTTTCCGAAGGTAACTGGCTTCA
GCAGAGCGCAGATACCAAATACTGTTCTTCTAGTGTAGCCGTAGTTAGGCCACCACTTCAAGAACTCTGT
AGCACCGCCTACATACCTCGCTCTGCTAATCCTGTTACCAGTGGCTGCTGCCAGTGGCGATAAGTCGTGT
CTTACCGGGTTGGACTCAAGACGATAGTTACCGGATAAGGCGCAGCGGTCGGGCTGAACGGGGGGTTCGT
GCACACAGCCCAGCTTGGAGCGAACGACCTACACCGAACTGAGATACCTACAGCGTGAGCTATGAGAAAG
CGCCACGCTTCCCGAAGGGAGAAAGGCGGACAGGTATCCGGTAAGCGGCAGGGTCGGAACAGGAGAGCGC
ACGAGGGAGCTTCCAGGGGGAAACGCCTGGTATCTTTATAGTCCTGTCGGGTTTCGCCACCTCTGACTTG
AGCGTCGATTTTTGTGATGCTCGTCAGGGGGGCGGAGCCTATGGAAAAACGCCAGCAACGCGGCCTTTTT
ACGGTTCCTGGCCTTTTGCTGGCCTTTTGCTCACATGTTCTTAATTAACCTGCAGGCGTTACATAACTTA
CGGTAAATGGCCCGCCTGGCTGACCGCCCAACGACCCCCGCCCATTGACGTCAATAATGACGTATGTTCC
CATAGTAACGCCAATAGGGACTTTCCATTGACGTCAATGGGTGGAGTATTTACGGTAAACTGCCCACTTG
GCAGTACATCAAGTGTATCATATGCCAAGTACGCCCCCTATTGACGTCAATGACGGTAAATGGCCCGCCT
GGCATTATGCCCAGTACATGACCTTATGGGACTTTCCTACTTGGCAGTACATCTACGTATTAGTCATCGC
TATTACCATGATGATGCGGTTTTGGCAGTACATCAATGGGCGTGGATAGCGGTTTGACTCACGGGGATTT
CCAAGTCTCCACCCCATTGACGTCAATGGGAGTTTGTTTTGACTAGTGGAGCCGAGAGTAATTCATACAA
AAGGAGGGATCGCCTTCGCAAGGGGAGAGCCCAGGGACCGTCCCTAAATTCTCACAGACCCAAATCCCTG
TAGCCGCCCCACGACAGCGCGAGGAGCATGCGCCCAGGGCTGAGCGCGGGTAGATCAGAGCACACAAGCT
CACAGTCCCCGGCGGTGGGGGGAGGGGCGCGCTGAGCGGGGGCCAGGGAGCTGGCGCGGGGCAAACTGGG
AAAGTGGTGTCGTGTGCTGGCTCCGCCCTCTTCCCGAGGGTGGGGGAGAACGGTATATAAGTGCGGTAGT
CGCCTTGGACGTTCTTTTTCGCAACGGGTTTGCCGTCAGAACGCAGGTGAGTGGCGGGTGTGGCTTCCGC
GGGCCCCGGAGCTGGAGCCCTGCTCTGAGCGGGCCGGGCTGATATGCGAGTGTCGTCCGCAGGGTTTAGC
TGTGAGCATTCCCACTTCGAGTGGCGGGCGGTGCGGGGGTGAGAGTGCGAGGCCTAGCGGCAACCCCGTA
GCCTCGCCTCGTGTCCGGCTTGAGGCCTAGCGTGGTGTCCGCCGCCGCGTGCCACTCCGGCCGCACTATG
CGTTTTTTGTCCTTGCTGCCCTCGATTGCCTTCCAGCAGCATGGGCTAACAAAGGGAGGGTGTGGGGCTC
ACTCTTAAGGAGCCCATGAAGCTTACGTTGGATAGGAATGGAAGGGCAGGAGGGGCGACTGGGGCCCGCC
CGCCTTCGGAGCACATGTCCGACGCCACCTGGATGGGGCGAGGCCTGTGGCTTTCCGAAGCAATCGGGCG
TGAGTTTAGCCTACCTGGGCCATGTGGCCCTAGCACTGGGCACGGTCTGGCCTGGCGGTGCCGCGTTCCC
TTGCCTCCCAACAAGGGTGAGGCCGTCCCGCCCGGCACCAGTTGCTTGCGCGGAAAGATGGCCGCTCCCG
GGGCCCTGTTGCAAGGAGCTCAAAATGGAGGACGCGGCAGCCCGGTGGAGCGGGCGGGTGAGTCACCCAC
ACAAAGGAAGAGGGCCTTGCCCCTCGCCGGCCGCTGCTTCCTGTGACCCCGTGGTCTATCGGCCGCATAG
TCACCTCGGGCTTCTCTTGAGCACCGCTCGTCGCGGCGGGGGGAGGGGATCTAATGGCGTTGGAGTTTGT
TCACATTTGGTGGGTGGAGACTAGTCAGGCCAGCCTGGCGCTGGAAGTCATTCTTGGAATTTGCCCCTTT
GAGTTTGGAGCGAGGCTAATTCTCAAGCCTCTTAGCGGTTCAAAGGTATTTTCTAAACCCGTTTCCAGGT
GTTGTGAAAGCCACCGCTAATTCAAAGCAATCCGGAGTATACATGGTGAGCAAGGGCGAGGAGGATAACA
TGGCCATCATCAAGGAGTTCATGCGCTTCAAGGTGCACATGGAGGGCTCCGTGAACGGCCACGAGTTCGA
GATCGAGGGCGAGGGCGAGGGCCGCCCCTACGAGGGCACCCAGACCGCCAAGCTGAAGGTGACCAAGGGT
GGCCCCCTGCCCTTCGCCTGGGACATCCTGTCCCCTCAGTTCATGTACGGCTCCAAGGCCTACGTGAAGC
ACCCCGCCGACATCCCCGACTACTTGAAGCTGTCCTTCCCCGAGGGCTTCAAGTGGGAGCGCGTGATGAA
CTTCGAGGACGGCGGCGTGGTGACCGTGACCCAGGACTCCTCCCTGCAGGACGGCGAGTTCATCTACAAG
GTGAAGCTGCGCGGCACCAACTTCCCCTCCGACGGCCCCGTAATGCAGAAGAAGACCATGGGCTGGCAGG
CCTCCTCCGAGCGGATGTACCCCGAGGACGGCGCCCTGAAGGGCGAGATCAAGCAGAGGCTGAAGCTGAA
GGACGGCGGCCACTACGACGCTGAGGTCAAGACCACCTACAAGGCCAAGAAGCCCGTGCAGCTGCCCGGC
GCCTACAACGTCAACATCAAGTTGGACATCACCTCCCACAACGAGGACTACACCATCGTGGAACAGTACG
AACGCGCCGAGGGCCGCCACTCCACCGGCGGCATGGACGAGCTGTACAAGTAACCTAGGAGCAGGTTTCC
CCAATGACACAAAACGTGCAACTTGAAACTCCGCCTGGTCTTTCCAGGTCTAGAGGGGTAACACTTTGTA
CTGCGTTTGGCTCCACGCTCGATCCACTGGCGAGTGTTAGTAACAGCACTGTTGCTTCGTAGCGGAGCAT
GACGGCCGTGGGAACTCCTCCTTGGTAACAAGGACCCACGGGGCCAAAAGCCACGCCCACACGGGCCCGT
CATGTGTGCAACCCCAGCACGGCGACTTTACTGCGAAACCCACTTTAAAGTGACATTGAAACTGGTACCC
ACACACTGGTGACAGGCTAAGGATGCCCTTCAGGTACCCCGAGGTAACACGCGACACTCGGGATCTGAGA
AGGGGACTGGGGCTTCTATAAAAGCGCTCGGTTTAAAAAGCTTCTATGCCTGAATAGGTGACCGGAGGTC
GGCACCTTTCCTTTGCAATTACTGACCCTATGAATACACTGACTGTTTGACAATTAATCATCGGCATAGT
ATATCGGCATAGTATAATACGACTCACTATAGGAGGGCCACCATGATTGAACAAGATGGATTGCACGCAG
GTTCTCCGGCCGCTTGGGTGGAGAGGCTATTCGGCTATGACTGGGCACAACAGACAATCGGCTGCTCTGA
TGCCGCCGTGTTCCGGCTGTCAGCGCAGGGGCGCCCGGTTCTTTTTGTCAAGACCGACCTGTCCGGTGCC
CTGAATGAACTGCAAGACGAGGCAGCGCGGCTATCGTGGCTGGCCACGACGGGCGTTCCTTGCGCAGCTG
TGCTCGACGTTGTCACTGAAGCGGGAAGGGACTGGCTGCTATTGGGCGAAGTGCCGGGGCAGGATCTCCT
GTCATCTCACCTTGCTCCTGCCGAGAAAGTATCCATCATGGCTGATGCAATGCGGCGGCTGCATACGCTT
GATCCGGCTACCTGCCCATTCGACCACCAAGCGAAACATCGCATCGAGCGAGCACGTACTCGGATGGAAG
CCGGTCTTGTCGATCAGGATGATCTGGACGAAGAGCATCAGGGGCTCGCGCCAGCCGAACTGTTCGCCAG
GCTCAAGGCGAGCATGCCCGACGGCGAGGATCTCGTCGTGACACATGGCGATGCCTGCTTGCCGAATATC
ATGGTGGAAAATGGCCGCTTTTCTGGATTCATCGACTGTGGCCGGCTGGGTGTGGCGGACCGCTATCAGG
ACATAGCGTTGGCTACCCGTGATATTGCTGAAGAGCTTGGCGGCGAATGGGCTGACCGCTTCCTCGTGCT
TTACGGTATCGCCGCTCCCGATTCGCAGCGCATCGCCTTCTATCGCCTTCTTGACGAGTTCTTCTGAGCG
GGACTCTGGGGTTCGAAATGACCGACCAAGCGAATTCGCTAGGATTATCCCTAATACCTGCCACCCCACT
CTTAATCAGTGGTGGAAGAACGGTCTCAGAACTGTTTGTTTCAATTGGCCATTTAAGTTTAGTAGTAAAA
GACTGGTTAATGATAACAATGCATCGTAAAACCTTCAGAAGGAAAGGAGAATGTTTTGTGGACCACTTTG
GTTTTCTTTTTTGCGTGTGGCAGTTTTAAGTTATTAGTTTTTAAAATCAGTACTTTTTAATGGAAACAAC
TTGACCAAAAATTTGTCACAGAATTTTGAGACCCATTAAAAAAGTTAAATGAGAAACCTGTGTGTTCCTT
TGGTCAACACCGAGACATTTAGGTGAAAGACATCTAATTCTGGTTTTACGAATCTGGAAACTTCTTGAAA
ATGTAATTCTTGAGTTAACACTTCTGGGTGGAGAATAGGGTTGTTTTCCCCCCACATAATTGGAAGGGGA
AGGAATATCATTTAAAGCTATGGGAGGGTTGCTTTGATTACAACACTGGAGAGAAATGCAGCATGTTGCT
GATTGCCTGTCACTAAAACAGGCCAAAAACTGAGTCCTTGGGTTGCATAGAAAGCTG
