>Addgene plasmid #68732 | pVITRO1-SS-117 | addgene partial sequence | sequence record 124812 | EBV-rev 5'-GTGGTTTGTCCAAACTCATC-3'
TTAACAATTAATTAACATATCGAGATCGAAATCGTCCAGAGCATCGGAGCCGAGCATGTCCAGATCAAAG
TCATCCAATGCGTCGCTTCCCAACATATCCAGGTCAAAGTCATCGAGGGCATCAGAACCCAGCATGTCGA
GATCGAAATCGTCCAGCGCGTCGGCGCGCCCGGATCCTCTCAGGTGGGTTTTTAGGTGATCACCCAATTT
ATCAATTCTACTGAAGTTGCGCATGCATATTCGGCATTGGAATGGCTTCTCGCCGGTGTGCGTACGTAGA
TGTCTAGTCAAATTAGCTCTATCGGAGAAATTTCGCATACAGATCCGACACTGAAACGGTTTTTCACCGG
TATGAGTACGGGTATGTCTAGTCAAAACAGCAGCAGTCGAAAAGTTCCGCATGCAAATGCGACACTGGAA
GGGGCGCTCCCCGGGTCTAGAGACCTTGCGCTTTTTCTTGGGCTTGTCATCGTCGTCCTTGTAGTCCATA
GATCTTTGATATCACCGGTTGCTTTGAATTAGCGGTGGTTTTCACAACACCTAAAAAAGGGTTTAAAAGA
TACCTTTGAACCGCTAAGAAGCCCGAGAATTAGCTCCGCTCAAAACTCAAGGGGACAAATTCCAAAAATG
ACTTCCAGCGCCAGGCTGGCCTGACTAGTCTCCACCCACCAAATGTGAACAAACTCCAACGCCATTACAT
CCCCTCCCCCCGCCGCGACTAGCCGTGCTCAAAAGCCCGAGGTGACTATTGCGGCCGATAGGACCACGGG
GTCACAGGAAGCAGCAGCCGGTGAGGGACCAGG
