>Addgene plasmid #68732 | pVITRO1-SS-117 | addgene partial sequence | sequence record 124813 | FMDV-IRES-R 5'-CTCCGCTACGAAGCAACAGT-3'
GAGTTTCAAGTTGCACGTTTTGTGTCATTGGGGAAACCTGCTCCTAGGTTACTTGTACAGCTCGTCCATG
CCGCCGGTGGAGTGGCGGCCCTCGGCGCGTTCGTACTGTTCCACGATGGTGTAGTCCTCGTTGTGGGAGG
TGATGTCCAACTTGATGTTGACGTTGTAGGCGCCGGGCAGCTGCACGGGCTTCTTGGCCTTGTAGGTGGT
CTTGACCTCAGCGTCGTAGTGGCCGCCGTCCTTCAGCTTCAGCCTCTGCTTGATCTCGCCCTTCAGGGCG
CCGTCCTCGGGGTACATCCGCTCGGAGGAGGCCTGCCAGCCCATGGTCTTCTTCTGCATTACGGGGCCGT
CGGAGGGGAAGTTGGTGCCGCGCAGCTTCACCTTGTAGATGAACTCGCCGTCCTGCAGGGAGGAGTCCTG
GGTCACGGTCACCACGCCGCCGTCCTCGAAGTTCATCACGCGCTCCCACTTGAAGCCCTCGGGGAAGGAC
AGCTTCAAGTAGTCGGGGATGTCGGCGGGGTGCTTCACGTAGGCCTTGGAGCCGTACATGAACTGAGGGG
ACAGGATGTCCCAGGCGAAGGGCAGGGGGCCACCCTTGGTCACCTTCAGCTTGGCGGTCTGGGTGCCCTC
GTAGGGGCGGCCCTCGCCCTCGCCCTCGATCTCGAACTCGTGGCCGTTCACGGAGCCCTCCATGTGCACC
TTGAAGCGCATGAACTCCTTGATGATGGCCCATGTTATCCTCCTCGCCCTTGCTCACCATGTATACTCCG
GATTGCTTTGAA
